>Addgene plasmid #192946 | pLenti-HIFR | addgene full sequence | sequence record 380404 | Addgene NGS Result
TGCAAGCAGCAGATTACGCGCAGAAAAAAAGGATCTCAAGAAGATCCTTTGATCTTTTCTACGGGGTCTG
ACGCTCAGTGGAACGAAAACTCACGTTAAGGGATTTTGGTCATGAGATTATCAAAAAGGATCTTCACCTA
GATCCTTTTAAATTAAAAATGAAGTTTTAAATCAATCTAAAGTATATATGAGTAAACTTGGTCTGACAGT
TACCAATGCTTAATCAGTGAGGCACCTATCTCAGCGATCTGTCTATTTCGTTCATCCATAGTTGCCTGAC
TCCCCGTCGTGTAGATAACTACGATACGGGAGGGCTTACCATCTGGCCCCAGTGCTGCAATGATACCGCG
AGACCCACGCTCACCGGCTCCAGATTTATCAGCAATAAACCAGCCAGCCGGAAGGGCCGAGCGCAGAAGT
GGTCCTGCAACTTTATCCGCCTCCATCCAGTCTATTAATTGTTGCCGGGAAGCTAGAGTAAGTAGTTCGC
CAGTTAATAGTTTGCGCAACGTTGTTGCCATTGCTACAGGCATCGTGGTGTCACGCTCGTCGTTTGGTAT
GGCTTCATTCAGCTCCGGTTCCCAACGATCAAGGCGAGTTACATGATCCCCCATGTTGTGCAAAAAAGCG
GTTAGCTCCTTCGGTCCTCCGATCGTTGTCAGAAGTAAGTTGGCCGCAGTGTTATCACTCATGGTTATGG
CAGCACTGCATAATTCTCTTACTGTCATGCCATCCGTAAGATGCTTTTCTGTGACTGGTGAGTACTCAAC
CAAGTCATTCTGAGAATAGTGTATGCGGCGACCGAGTTGCTCTTGCCCGGCGTCAATACGGGATAATACC
GCGCCACATAGCAGAACTTTAAAAGTGCTCATCATTGGAAAACGTTCTTCGGGGCGAAAACTCTCAAGGA
TCTTACCGCTGTTGAGATCCAGTTCGATGTAACCCACTCGTGCACCCAACTGATCTTCAGCATCTTTTAC
TTTCACCAGCGTTTCTGGGTGAGCAAAAACAGGAAGGCAAAATGCCGCAAAAAAGGGAATAAGGGCGACA
CGGAAATGTTGAATACTCATACTCTTCCTTTTTCAATATTATTGAAGCATTTATCAGGGTTATTGTCTCA
TGAGCGGATACATATTTGAATGTATTTAGAAAAATAAACAAATAGGGGTTCCGCGCACATTTCCCCGAAA
AGTGCCACCTGACGTCGACGGATCGGGAGATCTCCCGATCCCCTATGGTGCACTCTCAGTACAATCTGCT
CTGATGCCGCATAGTTAAGCCAGTATCTGCTCCCTGCTTGTGTGTTGGAGGTCGCTGAGTAGTGCGCGAG
CAAAATTTAAGCTACAACAAGGCAAGGCTTGACCGACAATTGCATGAAGAATCTGCTTAGGGTTAGGCGT
TTTGCGCTGCTTCGCGATGTACGGGCCAGATATACGCGTTGACATTGATTATTGACTAGTTATTAATAGT
AATCAATTACGGGGTCATTAGTTCATAGCCCATATATGGAGTTCCGCGTTACATAACTTACGGTAAATGG
CCCGCCTGGCTGACCGCCCAACGACCCCCGCCCATTGACGTCAATAATGACGTATGTTCCCATAGTAACG
CCAATAGGGACTTTCCATTGACGTCAATGGGTGGAGTATTTACGGTAAACTGCCCACTTGGCAGTACATC
AAGTGTATCATATGCCAAGTACGCCCCCTATTGACGTCAATGACGGTAAATGGCCCGCCTGGCATTATGC
CCAGTACATGACCTTATGGGACTTTCCTACTTGGCAGTACATCTACGTATTAGTCATCGCTATTACCATG
GTGATGCGGTTTTGGCAGTACATCAATGGGCGTGGATAGCGGTTTGACTCACGGGGATTTCCAAGTCTCC
ACCCCATTGACGTCAATGGGAGTTTGTTTTGGCACCAAAATCAACGGGACTTTCCAAAATGTCGTAACAA
CTCCGCCCCATTGACGCAAATGGGCGGTAGGCGTGTACGGTGGGAGGTCTATATAAGCAGCGCGTTTTGC
CTGTACTGGGTCTCTCTGGTTAGACCAGATCTGAGCCTGGGAGCTCTCTGGCTAACTAGGGAACCCACTG
CTTAAGCCTCAATAAAGCTTGCCTTGAGTGCTTCAAGTAGTGTGTGCCCGTCTGTTGTGTGACTCTGGTA
ACTAGAGATCCCTCAGACCCTTTTAGTCAGTGTGGAAAATCTCTAGCAGTGGCGCCCGAACAGGGACTTG
AAAGCGAAAGGGAAACCAGAGGAGCTCTCTCGACGCAGGACTCGGCTTGCTGAAGCGCGCACGGCAAGAG
GCGAGGGGCGGCGACTGGTGAGTACGCCAAAAATTTTGACTAGCGGAGGCTAGAAGGAGAGAGATGGGTG
CGAGAGCGTCAGTATTAAGCGGGGGAGAATTAGATCGCGATGGGAAAAAATTCGGTTAAGGCCAGGGGGA
AAGAAAAAATATAAATTAAAACATATAGTATGGGCAAGCAGGGAGCTAGAACGATTCGCAGTTAATCCTG
GCCTGTTAGAAACATCAGAAGGCTGTAGACAAATACTGGGACAGCTACAACCATCCCTTCAGACAGGATC
AGAAGAACTTAGATCATTATATAATACAGTAGCAACCCTCTATTGTGTGCATCAAAGGATAGAGATAAAA
GACACCAAGGAAGCTTTAGACAAGATAGAGGAAGAGCAAAACAAAAGTAAGACCACCGCACAGCAAGCGG
CCGGCCGCTGATCTTCAGACCTGGAGGAGGAGATATGAGGGACAATTGGAGAAGTGAATTATATAAATAT
AAAGTAGTAAAAATTGAACCATTAGGAGTAGCACCCACCAAGGCAAAGAGAAGAGTGGTGCAGAGAGAAA
AAAGAGCAGTGGGAATAGGAGCTTTGTTCCTTGGGTTCTTGGGAGCAGCAGGAAGCACTATGGGCGCAGC
GTCAATGACGCTGACGGTACAGGCCAGACAATTATTGTCTGGTATAGTGCAGCAGCAGAACAATTTGCTG
AGGGCTATTGAGGCGCAACAGCATCTGTTGCAACTCACAGTCTGGGGCATCAAGCAGCTCCAGGCAAGAA
TCCTGGCTGTGGAAAGATACCTAAAGGATCAACAGCTCCTGGGGATTTGGGGTTGCTCTGGAAAACTCAT
TTGCACCACTGCTGTGCCTTGGAATGCTAGTTGGAGTAATAAATCTCTGGAACAGATTTGGAATCACACG
ACCTGGATGGAGTGGGACAGAGAAATTAACAATTACACAAGCTTAATACACTCCTTAATTGAAGAATCGC
AAAACCAGCAAGAAAAGAATGAACAAGAATTATTGGAATTAGATAAATGGGCAAGTTTGTGGAATTGGTT
TAACATAACAAATTGGCTGTGGTATATAAAATTATTCATAATGATAGTAGGAGGCTTGGTAGGTTTAAGA
ATAGTTTTTGCTGTACTTTCTATAGTGAATAGAGTTAGGCAGGGATATTCACCATTATCGTTTCAGACCC
ACCTCCCAACCCCGAGGGGACCCGACAGGCCCGAAGGAATAGAAGAAGAAGGTGGAGAGAGAGACAGAGA
CAGATCCATTCGATTAGTGAACGGATCGGCACTGCGTGCGCCAATTCTGCAGACAAATGGCAGTATTCAT
CCACAATTTTAAAAGAAAAGGGGGGATTGGGGGGTACAGTGCAGGGGAAAGAATAGTAGACATAATAGCA
ACAGACATACAAACTAAAGAATTACAAAAACAAATTACAAAAATTCAAAATTTTCGGGTTTATTACAGGG
ACAGCAGAGATCCAGTTTGGTTAGTACCGGGCCGGTGGAATTCTGCAGATATCAACAAGTTTGTACAAAA
AAGCAGGCTTCGAGTGGCACGTATACTGAGTCATTAGGGACTTTCCAATGGGTTTTGCCCAGTACATAAG
GTCAATAGGGGTGAATCAACAGGAAAGTCCCATTGGAGCCAAGTACACTGAGTCAATAGGGACTTTCCAT
TGGGTTTTGCCCAGTACAAAAGGTCAATAGGGGGTGAGTCAATGGGTTTTTCCCATTATTGGCACGTACA
TAAGGTCAATAGGGGTGAGTCATTGGGTTTTTCCAGCCAATTTAATTAAAACGCCATGTACTTTCCCACC
ATTGACGTCAATGGGCTATTGAAACTAATGCAACGTGACCTTTAAACGGTACTTTCCCATAGCTGATTAA
TGGGAAAGTACCGTTCTCGAGCCAATACACGTCAATGGGAAGTGAAAGGGCAGCCAAAACGTAACACCGC
CCCGGTTTTCCCCTGGAAATTCCATATTGGCACGCATTCTATTGGCTGAGCTGCGTTCTACGTGGGTATA
AGAGGCGCGACCAGCGTCGGTACCGTCGCAGTCTTCGGTCTGACCACCGTAGAACGCAGAGTGATCCACC
GGGGACGCGAGGACTGTCCTCGCCGCCGTCGCGGGCAGTGTCTAGCCAGGCCTTGACAAGCTAGCCGGAG
GAGCGCCTAGGAACCCGAGCCGGAGCTCAGCGAGCGCAGCCTGCAGCTCCCGCCTCGCCGTCCCGGGGGG
CGTCCCGCCTCCCACCCCGCCTCTGGACTTGTCTCTTTCTCCGCGCGCGCGGACACAGCCGGCGCTTAGG
CCCGAGCGAGCCCGGGGGCCGCCGGCCGGGAAGACAACGCGGGCACCGATTCGCCATGGAGGGCGCCGGC
GGCGAGAACGAGAAGAAAAAGATGAGTTCTGAACGTCGAAAAGAAAAGTCTAGAGATGCAGCAAGATCTC
GGCGAAGCAAAGAGTCTGAAGTTTTTTATGAGCTTGCTCATCAGTTGCCACTTCCCCACAATGTGAGCTC
ACATCTTGATAAAGCTTCTGTTATGAGGCTCACCATCAGTTATTTACGTGTGAGAAAACTTCTGGATGCC
GGTGGTCTAGACAGTGAAGATGAGATGAAGGCACAGATGGACTGTTTTTATCTGAAAGCCCTAGATGGCT
TTGTGATGGTGCTAACAGATGACGGCGACATGGTTTACATTTCTGATAACGTGAACAAATACATGGGGTT
AACTCAGTTTGAACTAACTGGACACAGTGTGTTTGATTTTACTCATCCATGTGACCATGAGGAAATGAGA
GAAATGCTTACACACAGAAATGGCCCAGTGAGAAAAGGGAAAGAACTAAACACACAGCGGAGCTTTTTTC
TCAGAATGAAGTGCACCCTAACAAGCCGGGGGAGGACGATGAACATCAAGTCAGCAACGTGGAAGGTGCT
TCACTGCACGGGCCATATTCATGTCTATGATACCAACAGTAACCAACCTCAGTGTGGGTACAAGAAACCA
CCCATGACGTGCTTGGTGCTGATTTGTGAACCCATTCCTCATCCGTCAAATATTGAAATTCCTTTAGACA
GCAAGACATTTCTCAGTCGACACAGCCTCGATATGAAATTTTCTTACTGTGATGAAAGAATTACTGAGTT
GATGGGTTATGAGCCGGAAGAACTTTTGGGCCGCTCAATTTATGAATATTATCATGCTTTGGATTCTGAT
CATCTGACCAAAACTCACCATGATATGTTTACTAAAGGACAAGTCACCACAGGACAGTACAGGATGCTTG
CCAAAAGAGGTGGATATGTCTGGGTTGAAACTGAAGCAACTGTCATATATAATACGAAGAACTCCCAGCC
ACAGTGCATTGAATGTGTGAATACTGTTGTAAGTGGTATTATTCAGCACGACTTGATTTTCTCCCTTCAA
CAAACAGAATCTGTGCTCAAACCAGTTGAATCTTCAGATAAGAAGATGACTCAGCTGTTCACCAAAGTTG
AATCAGAGGCTACAAGCTGCCTTTTTGATAAGCTTAAGAAGGAGCCTGATGCTCTCACTCTGCTGGCTCC
AGCTGCCGGCGACACCATCATCTCTCTGGATTTTGGCAGCGATGACACAGAAGGTTCCGGCATGGTGAGC
AAGGGCGAGGAGGATAACATGGCCTCTCTCCCAGCGACACATGAGTTACACATCTTTGGCTCCATCAACG
GTGTGGACTTTGACATGGTGGGTCAGGGCACCGGCAATCCAAATGATGGTTATGAGGAGTTAAACCTGAA
GTCCACCAAGGGTGACCTCCAGTTCTCCCCCTGGATTCTGGTCCCTCATATCGGGTATGGCTTCCATCAG
TACCTGCCCTACCCTGACGGGATGTCGCCTTTCCAGGCCGCCATGGTAGATGGCTCCGGCTACCAAGTCC
ATCGCACAATGCAGTTTGAAGATGGTGCCTCCCTTACTGTTAACTACCGCTACACCTACGAGGGAAGCCA
CATCAAAGGAGAGGCCCAGGTGAAGGGGACTGGTTTCCCTGCTGACGGTCCTGTGATGACCAACTCGCTG
ACCGCTGCGGACTGGTGCAGGTCGAAGAAGACTTACCCCAACGACAAAACCATCATCAGTACCTTTAAGT
GGAGTTACACCACTGGAAATGGCAAGCGCTACCGGAGCACTGCGCGGACCACCTACACCTTTGCCAAGCC
AATGGCGGCTAACTATCTGAAGAACCAGCCGATGTACGTGTTCCGTAAGACGGAGCTCAAGCACTCCAAG
ACCGAGCTCAACTTCAAGGAGTGGCAAAAGGCCTTTACCGATGTGATGGGCATGGACGAGCTGTACAAGG
GCTCAGGAACTGAAGATCAACAACTTGAAGATGTTCCATTATATAATGATGTAATGTTTCCCTCTTCTAA
TGAAAAATTAAATATAAACCTGGCAATGTCTCCTTTACCTTCATCGGAAACTCCAAAGCCACTTCGAAGT
AGTGCTGATCCTGCACTTAATCAAGAGGTTGCATTAAAATTAGAATCAAGTCCAGAGTCACTGGGACTTT
CTTTTACCATGCCCCAGATTCAAGATCAGCCAGCAAGTCCTTCTGATGGAAGCACTAGACAAAGTTCACC
TGAGAGACTTCTTCAGGAAAACGTAAACACTCCTAACTTTTCCCAGCCTAACAGTCCCAGTGAATATTGC
TTTGATGTGGATAGCGATATGGTCAATGTATTCAAGTTGGAACTGGTGGAAAAACTGTTTGCTGAAGACA
CAGAGGCAAAGAATCCATTTTCAACTCAGGACACTGATTTAGACTTGGAGATGCTGGCTCCCTATATCCC
AATGGATGATGATTTCCAGTTACGTTCCTTTGATCAGTTGTCACCATTAGAGAGCAATTCTCCAAGCCCT
CCAAGTATGAGCACAGTTACTGGGTTCCAGCAGACCCAGTTACAGAAACCTACCATCACTGCCACTGCCA
CCACAACTGCCACCACTGATGAATCAAAAACAGAGACGAAGGACAATAAAGAAGATATTAAAATACTGAT
TGCATCTCCATCTTCTACCCAAGTACCTCAAGAAACGACCACTGCTAAGGCATCAGCATACAGTGGCACT
CACAGTCGGACAGCCTCACCAGACAGAGCAGGAAAGAGAGTCATAGAACAGACAGACAAAGCTCATCCAA
GGAGCCTTAACCTGTCTGCCACTTTGAATCAAAGAAATACTGTTCCTGAGGAAGAATTAAACCCAAAGAC
AATAGCTTCGCAGAATGCTCAGAGGAAGCGAAAAATGGAACATGATGGCTCCCTTTTTCAAGCAGCAGGA
ATTGGAACATTATTGCAGCAACCGGGTGACTGTGCACCTACTATGTCACTTTCCTGGAAACGAGTGAAAG
GATTCATATCTAGTGAACAGAATGGAACGGAGCAAAAGACTATTATTTTAATACCCTCCGATTTAGCATG
CAGACTGCTGGGGCAGTCAATGGATGAGAGTGGATTACCACAGGCAACCAGTTACGATTGTGAAGTTAAT
GCTCCCATACAAGGCAGCAGAAACCTACTGCAGGGTGAAGAATTACTCAGAGCTTTGGATCAAGTTAACG
GTGGCGGTGGCAGCGGAAGCGGAGCTACTAACTTCAGCCTGCTGAAGCAGGCTGGAGACGTGGAGGAGAA
CCCTGGACCTATGCCAGAGCCAGCGAAGTCTGCTCCCGCCCCGAAAAAGGGCTCCAAGAAGGCGGTGACT
AAGGCGCAGAAGAAAGGCGGCAAGAAGCGCAAGCGCAGCCGCAAGGAGAGCTATTCCATCTATGTGTACA
AGGTTCTGAAGCAGGTCCACCCTGACACCGGCATTTCGTCCAAGGCCATGGGCATCATGAATTCGTTTGT
GAACGACATTTTCGAGCGCATCGCAGGTGAGGCTTCCCGCCTGGCGCATTACAACAAGCGCTCGACCATC
ACCTCCAGGGAGATCCAGACGGCCGTGCGCCTGCTGCTGCCTGGGGAGTTGGCCAAGCACGCCGTGTCCG
AGGGTACTAAGGCCATCACCAAGTACACCAGCGCTAAGAACATGGGGCATGGCACCGGCAGCACCGGCAG
CGGCAGCTCATCCGGAACTAGTATGGTGAGCAAGGGCGAGGAGCTGTTCACCGGGGTGGTGCCCATCCTG
GTCGAGCTGGACGGCGACGTAAACGGCCACAAGTTCAGCGTGTCCGGCGAGGGCGAGGGCGATGCCACCT
ACGGCAAGCTGACCCTGAAGTTCATCTGCACCACCGGCAAGCTGCCCGTGCCCTGGCCCACCCTCGTGAC
CACCCTGACCTGGGGCGTGCAGTGCTTCGCCCGCTACCCCGACCACATGAAGCAGCACGACTTCTTCAAG
TCCGCCATGCCCGAAGGCTACGTCCAGGAGCGCACCATCTTCTTCAAGGACGACGGCAACTACAAGACCC
GCGCCGAGGTGAAGTTCGAGGGCGACACCCTGGTGAACCGCATCGAGCTGAAGGGCATCGACTTCAAGGA
GGACGGCAACATCCTGGGGCACAAGCTGGAGTACAACGCCATCAGCGATAACGTCTATATCACCGCCGAC
AAGCAGAAGAACGGCATCAAGGCCAACTTCAAAATTAGACACAACATCGAGGACGGCAGCGTGCAGCTCG
CCGACCACTACCAGCAGAACACCCCCATCGGCGACGGCCCCGTGCTGCTGCCCGACAACCACTACCTGAG
CACCCAGTCCAAGCTGAGCAAAGACCCCAACGAGAAGCGCGATCACATGGTCCTGCTGGAGTTCGTGACC
GCCGCCGGGATCACTCTCGGCATGGACGAGCTGTACAAGAAGCTTAGCCATGGCTTCCCGCCGGAGGTGG
AGGAGCAGGATGATGGCACGCTGCCCATGTCTTGTGCCCAGGAGAGCGGGATGGACCGTCACCCTGCAGC
CTGTGCTTCTGCTAGGATCAATGTGTAAGCGGCCGCACTCGAGATATCTAGACCCAGCTTTCTTGTACAA
AGTGGTTGATATCCAGCACAGTGGCGGCCCGATAATCAACCTCTGGATTACAAAATTTGTGAAAGATTGA
CTGGTATTCTTAACTATGTTGCTCCTTTTACGCTATGTGGATACGCTGCTTTAATGCCTTTGTATCATGC
TATTGCTTCCCGTATGGCTTTCATTTTCTCCTCCTTGTATAAATCCTGGTTGCTGTCTCTTTATGAGGAG
TTGTGGCCCGTTGTCAGGCAACGTGGCGTGGTGTGCACTGTGTTTGCTGACGCAACCCCCACTGGTTGGG
GCATTGCCACCACCTGTCAGCTCCTTTCCGGGACTTTCGCTTTCCCCCTCCCTATTGCCACGGCGGAACT
CATCGCCGCCTGCCTTGCCCGCTGCTGGACAGGGGCTCGGCTGTTGGGCACTGACAATTCCGTGGTGTTG
TCGGGGAAATCATCGTCCTTTCCTTGGCTGCTCGCCTGTGTTGCCACCTGGATTCTGCGCGGGACGTCCT
TCTGCTACGTCCCTTCGGCCCTCAATCCAGCGGACCTTCCTTCCCGCGGCCTGCTGCCGGCTCTGCGGCC
TCTTCCGCGTCTTCGCCTTCGCCCTCAGACGAGTCGGATCTCCCTTTGGGCCGCCTCCCCGCATCGATAC
CGTCGACCTCGATCGAGACCTAGAAAAACATGGAGCAATCACAAGTAGCAATACAGCAGCTACCAATGCT
GATTGTGCCTGGCTAGAAGCACAAGAGGAGGAGGAGGTGGGTTTTCCAGTCACACTCAGGTACAATTCTA
CCGGGTAGGGGAGGCGCTTTTCCCAAGGCAGTCTGGAGCATGCGCTTTAGCAGCCCCGCTGGGCACTTGG
CGCTACACAAGTGGCCTCTGGCCTCGCACACATTCCACATCCACCGGTAGGCGCCAACCGGCTCCGTTCT
TTGGTGGCCCCTTCGCGCCACCTTCTACTCCTCCCCTAGTCAGGAAGTTCCCCCCCGCCCCGCAGCTCGC
GTCGTGCAGGACGTGACAAATGGAAGTAGCACGTCTCACTAGTCTCGTGCAGATGGACAGCACCGCTGAG
CAATGGAAGCGGGTAGGCCTTTGGGGCAGCGGCCAATAGCAGCTTTGCTCCTTCGCTTTCTGGGCTCAGA
GGCTGGGAAGGGGTGGGTCCGGGGGCGGGCTCAGGGGCGGGGCGGGCGCCCGAAGGTCCTCCGGAGGCCC
GGCATTCTGCACGCTTCAAAAGCGCACGTCTGCCGCGCTGTTCTCCTCTTCCTCATCTCCGGGCCTTTCG
ACCTGCATCCATCTAGATCTCGATCGAGCAGCTGAAGCTTACCATGACCGAGTACAAGCCCACGGTGCGC
CTCGCCACCCGCGACGACGTCCCCAGGGCCGTACGCACCCTCGCCGCCGCGTTCGCCGACTACCCCGCCA
CGCGCCACACCGTCGATCCGGACCGCCACATCGAGCGGGTCACCGAGCTGCAAGAACTCTTCCTCACGCG
CGTCGGGCTCGACATCGGCAAGGTGTGGGTCGCGGACGACGGCGCCGCGGTGGCGGTCTGGACCACGCCG
GAGAGCGTCGAAGCGGGGGCGGTGTTCGCCGAGATCGGCCCGCGCATGGCCGAGTTGAGCGGTTCCCGGC
TGGCCGCGCAGCAACAGATGGAAGGCCTCCTGGCGCCGCACCGGCCCAAGGAGCCCGCGTGGTTCCTGGC
CACCGTCGGCGTCTCGCCCGACCACCAGGGCAAGGGTCTGGGCAGCGCCGTCGTGCTCCCCGGAGTGGAG
GCGGCCGAGCGCGCCGGGGTGCCCGCCTTCCTGGAGACCTCCGCGCCCCGCAACCTCCCCTTCTACGAGC
GGCTCGGCTTCACCGTCACCGCCGACGTCGAGGTGCCCGAAGGACCGCGCACCTGGTGCATGACCCGCAA
GCCCGGTGCCTGAGTACCTTTAAGACCAATGACTTACAAGGCAGCTGTAGATCTTAGCCACTTTTTAAAA
GAAAAGGGGGGACTGGAAGGGCTAATTCACTCCCAACGAAGACAAGATATCCTTGATCTGTGGATCTACC
ACACACAAGGCTACTTCCCTGATTGGCAGAACTACACACCAGGGCCAGGGATCAGATATCCACTGACCTT
TGGATGGTGCTACAAGCTAGTACCAGTTGAGCAAGAGAAGGTAGAAGAAGCCAATGAAGGAGAGAACACC
CGCTTGTTACACCCTGTGAGCCTGCATGGGATGGATGACCCGGAGAGAGAAGTATTAGAGTGGAGGTTTG
ACAGCCGCCTAGCATTTCATCACATGGCCCGAGAGCTGCATCCGGACTGTACTGGGTCTCTCTGGTTAGA
CCAGATCTGAGCCTGGGAGCTCTCTGGCTAACTAGGGAACCCACTGCTTAAGCCTCAATAAAGCTTGCCT
TGAGTGCTTCAAGTAGTGTGTGCCCGTCTGTTGTGTGACTCTGGTAACTAGAGATCCCTCAGACCCTTTT
AGTCAGTGTGGAAAATCTCTAGCAGCATGTGAGCAAAAGGCCAGCAAAAGGCCAGGAACCGTAAAAAGGC
CGCGTTGCTGGCGTTTTTCCATAGGCTCCGCCCCCCTGACGAGCATCACAAAAATCGACGCTCAAGTCAG
AGGTGGCGAAACCCGACAGGACTATAAAGATACCAGGCGTTTCCCCCTGGAAGCTCCCTCGTGCGCTCTC
CTGTTCCGACCCTGCCGCTTACCGGATACCTGTCCGCCTTTCTCCCTTCGGGAAGCGTGGCGCTTTCTCA
TAGCTCACGCTGTAGGTATCTCAGTTCGGTGTAGGTCGTTCGCTCCAAGCTGGGCTGTGTGCACGAACCC
CCCGTTCAGCCCGACCGCTGCGCCTTATCCGGTAACTATCGTCTTGAGTCCAACCCGGTAAGACACGACT
TATCGCCACTGGCAGCAGCCACTGGTAACAGGATTAGCAGAGCGAGGTATGTAGGCGGTGCTACAGAGTT
CTTGAAGTGGTGGCCTAACTACGGCTACACTAGAAGAACAGTATTTGGTATCTGCGCTCTGCTGAAGCCA
GTTACCTTCGGAAAAAGAGTTGGTAGCTCTTGATCCGGCAAACAAACCACCGCTGGTAGCGGTGGTTTTT
TTGTT
Features (pLannotate 1.2.2; 31 found; start..end, strand, type, name):
    210..1070    -  CDS            AmpR: β-lactamase; bla; confers resistance to ampicillin, carbenicillin, and related antibiotics
   1071..1175    -  promoter       AmpR promoter: bla
   1234..1286    -  misc_feature   bom (fragment): basis of mobility region from pBR322
   1441..1820    +  enhancer       CMV enhancer: human cytomegalovirus immediate early enhancer
   1821..2020    +  promoter       CMV promoter: human cytomegalovirus (CMV) immediate early promoter
   2038..2218    +  LTR            5' LTR (truncated): truncated 5' long terminal repeat (LTR) from HIV-1
   2265..2390    +  misc_feature   HIV-1 Ψ: packaging signal of human immunodeficiency virus type 1
   2374..2712    +  CDS            HIV-1 gag (fragment): gag protein from human immunodeficiency virus 1; gag
   2887..3120    +  misc_feature   RRE: The Rev response element (RRE) of HIV-1 allows for Rev-dependent mRNA export from the nucleus to the cytoplasm.
   3497..3597    +  CDS            Rev (fragment): human immunodeficiency virus 1 (HIV-1) Rev protein; rev; enhances nuclear export of unspliced and incompletely spliced viral mRNAs
   3647..3764    +  misc_feature   cPPT/CTS: central polypurine tract and central termination sequence of HIV-1
   3835..3859    +  protein_bind   attB1: mutant version of attB; recombination site for the Gateway® BP reaction BP Clonase™
   3865..4400    +  promoter       mCMV promoter: mouse cytomegalovirus (CMV) immediate early promoter
   4404..4677    +  ncRNA          IRES HIF1: Accession: RF00449 - HIF-1 alpha IRES
   4694..5986    +  CDS            Epas1 (fragment): EPAS1_MOUSE - Also known as Hif2a. Experimental evidence at protein level: Swiss-Prot protein existence level 1. Transcription factor involved in the induction of oxygen regulated genes. Heterodimerizes with ARNT; heterodimer binds to core DNA sequence 5'-TACGTG-3' within the hypoxia response element (HRE) of target gene promoters (PubMed:26245371). Regulates the vascular endothelial growth factor (VEGF) expression and seems to be implicated in the development of blood vessels and the tubular system of lung. May also play a role in the formation of the endothelium that gives rise to the blood
   5942..6649    +  CDS            mNeonGreen: mNeonGreen is a basic (constitutively fluorescent) green/yellow fluorescent protein published in 2013, derived from Branchiostoma lanceolatum. It is reported to be a very rapidly-maturing monomer with moderate acid sensitivity.
   6860..7903    +  CDS            EPAS1 (fragment): EPAS1_HUMAN - Also known as BHLHE73, HIF2A, MOP2, PASD2. Experimental evidence at protein level: Swiss-Prot protein existence level 1. Transcription factor involved in the induction of oxygen regulated genes. Heterodimerizes with ARNT; heterodimer binds to core DNA sequence 5'-TACGTG-3' within the hypoxia response element (HRE) of target gene promoters (By similarity). Regulates the vascular endothelial growth factor (VEGF) expression and seems to be implicated in the development of blood vessels and the tubular system of lung. May also play a role in the formation of the endothelium that give
   7991..8368    +  CDS            H2B: human histone H2B; HIST1H2BJ
   8375..8409    +  CDS            TDsmURFP (fragment): monomeric tandem dimer of a small ultra-red fluorescent protein derived from a cyanobacterial phycobiliprotein (Rodriguez et al., 2016)
   8423..9139    +  CDS            mCerulean: mCerulean is a basic (constitutively fluorescent) cyan fluorescent protein published in 2005, derived from Aequorea victoria. It is reported to be a very rapidly-maturing monomer.
   9122..9265    +  CDS            Odc1 (fragment): DCOR_MOUSE - Also known as Odc. Experimental evidence at protein level: Swiss-Prot protein existence level 1. Catalyzes the first and rate-limiting step of polyamine biosynthesis that converts ornithine into putrescine, which is the precursor for the polyamines, spermidine and spermine. Polyamines are essential for cell proliferation and are implicated in cellular processes, ranging from DNA replication to apoptosis. From Mus musculus (Mouse).
   9292..9316    -  protein_bind   attB2: mutant version of attB; recombination site for the Gateway® BP reaction BP Clonase™
   9344..9932    +  misc_feature   WPRE: woodchuck hepatitis virus posttranscriptional regulatory element
   9933..9952    +  misc_feature   MCS (fragment): pBluescript multiple cloning site
   9954..10061   +  CDS            nef (fragment): NEF_HV1Z2 - Experimental evidence at protein level: Swiss-Prot protein existence level 1. Extracellular Nef protein targets CD4(+) T-lymphocytes for apoptosis by interacting with CXCR4 surface receptors. From Human immunodeficiency virus type 1 group M subtype D (isolate Z2/CDC-Z34) (HIV-1).
  10083..10570   +  promoter       PGK promoter: mouse phosphoglycerate kinase 1 promoter
  10614..11213   +  CDS            PuroR: puromycin N-acetyltransferase; pac from Streptomyces alboniger; confers resistance to puromycin
  11214..11282   +  CDS            nef (fragment): NEF_HV1Z2 - Experimental evidence at protein level: Swiss-Prot protein existence level 1. Extracellular Nef protein targets CD4(+) T-lymphocytes for apoptosis by interacting with CXCR4 surface receptors. From Human immunodeficiency virus type 1 group M subtype D (isolate Z2/CDC-Z34) (HIV-1).
  11284..11596   +  LTR            5' LTR (fragment): 5' long terminal repeat (LTR) from HIV-1
  11604..11784   +  LTR            5' LTR (truncated): truncated 5' long terminal repeat (LTR) from HIV-1
  11846..39      -  rep_origin     ori (across the origin): high-copy-number ColE1/pMB1/pBR322/pUC origin of replication
