[The description below was written by a language model from this plasmid's Addgene catalogue record and pLannotate feature annotations shown in this document.]
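Description:
pLenti-HIFR is an HIV-1-derived lentiviral transfer plasmid of about 12.4 kb, built to make virus that delivers a fluorescent reporter of hypoxia-inducible factor 1alpha (HIF-1alpha) into mammalian cells. It is propagated in E. coli through a high-copy ColE1/pUC-type origin and an ampicillin resistance gene. The viral genome is transcribed from a human CMV enhancer/promoter fused to a truncated 5' LTR. It carries the Ψ packaging signal with a gag fragment, the Rev response element for Rev-dependent nuclear export, the cPPT/CTS, a WPRE to improve transcript expression, and 3' LTR sequences. Downstream of the WPRE, a mouse PGK promoter drives puromycin N-acetyltransferase, which allows selection of transduced cells.

The roughly 5.4 kb reporter insert was assembled by Gibson cloning and is flanked by attB1 and attB2 Gateway sites. A mouse CMV immediate early promoter drives it, followed by the HIF-1alpha 5' UTR, which the annotation identifies as the HIF-1alpha IRES. According to the insert name, the open reading frame is mouse HIF-1alpha with mNeonGreen placed internally between two HIF segments. The automated annotation labels these flanking segments as EPAS1/HIF-2alpha fragments, most likely because of homology among the family members. A P2A peptide then separates a second product: mCerulean carrying a PEST degron from mouse ornithine decarboxylase, which shortens its half-life. The feature table also shows a histone H2B sequence just upstream of mCerulean, suggesting that this marker is nuclear, although the catalogue name does not mention it. Green fluorescence should therefore track HIF-1alpha protein level, while the co-translated cyan protein would serve as a reference for expression of the construct. The plasmid is intended for live single-cell imaging of HIF-1alpha activation dynamics.
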