Addgene plasmid #192946: pLenti-HIFR
Purpose: Lentiviral production of HIF-1alpha reporter
Depositing lab: Markus Covert. Depositing organization: Stanford University. Publication: An optimized reporter of the transcription factor hypoxia-inducible factor 1alpha reveals complex HIF-1alpha activation dynamics in single cells. Jeknic S, Kudo T, Song JJ, Covert MW. J Biol Chem. 2023 Mar 10:104599. doi: 10.1016/j.jbc.2023.104599. PubMed 36907438.
Backbone
  Vector backbone: pLenti
  Backbone size w/o insert (bp): 6968
  Total vector size (bp): 12408
  Vector type: Lentiviral
  Selectable markers: Puromycin
Growth in bacteria
  Bacterial resistance: Ampicillin, 100 μg/mL
  Growth temperature: 30°C
  Growth strain: NEB Stable
  Copy number: High Copy
Gene/Insert
  Gene/Insert name: HIF-1alpha reporter (alt names: HIFR; mCMV_UTR_HIF_mNeonGreen_HIF_P2A_mCerulean_PEST)
  Species: M. musculus (mouse)
  Insert size (bp): 5401
  Promoter: mCMV
  Cloning method: Gibson Cloning
  Sequencing primers: 5′ GACAGCAGAGATCCAGTTTG; 3′ GATATCCAGCACAGTGG
Terms and licenses: Academic/Nonprofit Terms; Industry Terms: Not Available to Industry
How to cite: pLenti-HIFR was a gift from Markus Covert (Addgene plasmid # 192946 ; http://n2t.net/addgene:192946 ; RRID:Addgene_192946)
